Addgene plasmid #77865: CCL2 gRNA (BRDN0001147233)
Purpose: 3rd generation lentiviral gRNA plasmid targeting human CCL2
Depositing lab: John Doench & David Root. Depositing organization: Broad Institute. Publication: Optimized sgRNA design to maximize activity and minimize off-target effects of CRISPR-Cas9. Doench JG, Fusi N, Sullender M, Hegde M, Vaimberg EW, Donovan KF, Smith I, Tothova Z, Wilen C, Orchard R, Virgin HW, Listgarten J, Root DE. Nat Biotechnol. 2016 Jan 18. doi: 10.1038/nbt.3437. PubMed 26780180.
Backbone
  Vector backbone: lentiGuide-Puro
  Backbone manufacturer: Zhang Lab (Addgene plasmid # 52963)
  Vector type: Mammalian Expression, Lentiviral, CRISPR
  Selectable markers: Puromycin
Growth in bacteria
  Bacterial resistance: Ampicillin, 100 μg/mL
  Growth temperature: 37°C
  Growth strain: DH5alpha
  Copy number: High Copy
Gene/Insert
  Gene/Insert name: CCL2 gRNA
  gRNA/shRNA sequence: CAGCCACCTTCATTCCCCAA
  Species: H. sapiens (human)
  GenBank ID: NM_002982.3
  Entrez Gene: CCL2 (a.k.a. GDCF-2, HC11, HSMCR30, MCAF, MCP-1, MCP1, SCYA2, SMC-CF)
  Promoter: hU6
  Cloning method: Unknown
  Sequencing primers: 5′ U6-F; 3′ pS2-R
Terms and licenses: Academic/Nonprofit Terms; Industry Terms: Not Available to Industry
Depositor comments: The gRNA was designed to target the following Genbank reference sequence(s): NM_002982.3. Note that this plasmid does NOT contain Cas9. It should be used in conjunction with lentiCas9-Blast (Addgene #52962) or otherwise with cell lines already expressing Cas9. Browse the full kinome gRNA library at http://www.addgene.org/pooled-library/broadgpp-human-kinome/ or visit http://www.broadinstitute.org/rnai/public/ for detailed protocols and information.
How to cite: CCL2 gRNA (BRDN0001147233) was a gift from John Doench & David Root (Addgene plasmid # 77865 ; http://n2t.net/addgene:77865 ; RRID:Addgene_77865)
