[The description below was written by a language model from this plasmid's Addgene catalogue record and pLannotate feature annotations shown in this document.]
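Description:
CCL2 gRNA (BRDN0001147233) is a third-generation lentiviral guide RNA plasmid built on the lentiGuide-Puro backbone and designed to direct Streptococcus pyogenes Cas9 to the human CCL2 gene (also known as MCP-1). It is propagated in E. coli as a high-copy plasmid through a ColE1/pUC-type origin with ampicillin selection from the β-lactamase gene. The backbone also carries an f1 origin, an SV40 origin and poly(A) signal, and remnants of lac and phage-promoter cloning elements.

The lentiviral transfer cassette begins with an RSV promoter fused to a truncated HIV-1 5' LTR, which makes genomic RNA production Tat-independent. This is followed by the Ψ packaging signal with a gag fragment, the Rev response element for Rev-dependent nuclear export, and a central polypurine tract. It ends in a ΔU3 self-inactivating 3' LTR.

Two expression units sit within this frame. A human U6 RNA polymerase III promoter drives the CCL2-targeting spacer joined to the S. pyogenes gRNA scaffold. Downstream, the EF-1α core promoter with its intron A drives puromycin N-acetyltransferase, allowing selection of transduced mammalian cells. A WPRE follows to enhance transcript expression.

The plasmid does not encode Cas9, so it is meant to be used alongside a separate Cas9 vector such as lentiCas9-Blast or in cells that already express Cas9. The guide was designed against the human CCL2 reference transcript, and the depositor comments associate it with a Broad Institute gRNA collection developed with optimized sgRNA design rules. Its typical use is CRISPR knockout of CCL2 after lentiviral delivery.
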