Features (pLannotate 1.2.2; 29 found; start..end, strand, type, name):
     14..80      +  CDS            small t antigen (fragment): SV40 (simian virus 40) small t antigen
    106..317     +  promoter       EF-1α core promoter: core promoter for human elongation factor EF-1α
    318..1256    +  intron         EF-1α intron A: intron upstream of the start codon of human EF-1α
   1278..1877    +  CDS            PuroR (fragment): puromycin N-acetyltransferase; pac from Streptomyces; confers resistance to puromycin
   1893..2481    +  misc_feature   WPRE: woodchuck hepatitis virus posttranscriptional regulatory element
   2532..2551    +  misc_feature   cPPT/CTS (fragment): central polypurine tract and central termination sequence of HIV-1
   2553..2786    +  LTR            3' LTR (ΔU3): self-inactivating 3' long terminal repeat (LTR) from HIV-1
   2864..2985    +  polyA_signal   SV40 poly(A) signal: SV40 polyadenylation signal
   3025..3160    +  rep_origin     SV40 ori: SV40 origin of replication
   3181..3199    -  promoter       T7 promoter: promoter for bacteriophage T7 RNA polymerase
   3207..3362    +  CDS            lacZα (fragment): LacZα fragment of β-galactosidase; lacZ fragment
   3367..3795    +  rep_origin     f1 ori (sequence partly withheld): f1 bacteriophage origin of replication; arrow indicates direction of (+) strand synthesis
   3848..3952    +  promoter       AmpR promoter: bla
   3953..4813    +  CDS            AmpR: β-lactamase; bla; confers resistance to ampicillin, carbenicillin, and related antibiotics
   4984..5572    +  rep_origin     ori: high-copy-number ColE1/pMB1/pBR322/pUC origin of replication
   5755..5847    +  CDS            lacI (fragment): lac repressor; lacI; The lac repressor binds to the lac operator to inhibit transcription in E. coli. This inhibition can be relieved by adding lactose or isopropyl-β-D-thiogalactopyranoside (IPTG).
   5860..5881    +  protein_bind   CAP binding site: CAP binding activates transcription in the presence of cAMP. E. coli catabolite activator protein
   5896..5926    +  promoter       lac promoter: promoter for the E. coli lac operon
   5934..5950    +  protein_bind   lac operator: The lac repressor binds to the lac operator to inhibit transcription in E. coli. This inhibition can be relieved by adding lactose or isopropyl-β-D-thiogalactopyranoside (IPTG). lac repressor encoded by lacI
   5995..6013    +  promoter       T3 promoter: promoter for bacteriophage T3 RNA polymerase
   6041..6267    +  promoter       RSV promoter: Rous sarcoma virus enhancer/promoter
   6268..6448    +  LTR            5' LTR (truncated): truncated 5' long terminal repeat (LTR) from HIV-1
   6495..6620    +  misc_feature   HIV-1 Ψ: packaging signal of human immunodeficiency virus type 1
   6604..6967    +  CDS            HIV-1 gag (fragment): gag protein from human immunodeficiency virus 1; gag
   7113..7346    +  misc_feature   RRE: The Rev response element (RRE) of HIV-1 allows for Rev-dependent mRNA export from the nucleus to the cytoplasm.
   7723..7749    +  CDS            Rev (fragment): human immunodeficiency virus 1 (HIV-1) Rev protein; rev; enhances nuclear export of unspliced and incompletely spliced viral mRNAs
   7753..7993    +  promoter       U6 promoter: RNA polymerase III promoter for human U6 snRNA
   8023..8098    +  misc_RNA       gRNA scaffold: guide RNA scaffold for the Streptococcus pyogenes CRISPR/Cas9 system
   8154..8271    +  misc_feature   cPPT/CTS: central polypurine tract and central termination sequence of HIV-1
>Addgene plasmid #77865 | CCL2 gRNA (BRDN0001147233) | addgene full sequence | sequence record 189063 | Addgene Assembled Sequence
CCCGGGTGCAAAGATGGATAAAGTTTTAAACAGAGAGGAATCTTTGCAGCTAATGGACCTTCTAGGTCTT
GAAAGGAGTGGGAATTGGCTCCGGTGCCCGTCAGTGGGCAGAGCGCACATCGCCCACAGTCCCCGAGAAG
TTGGGGGGAGGGGTCGGCAATTGATCCGGTGCCTAGAGAAGGTGGCGCGGGGTAAACTGGGAAAGTGATG
TCGTGTACTGGCTCCGCCTTTTTCCCGAGGGTGGGGGAGAACCGTATATAAGTGCAGTAGTCGCCGTGAA
CGTTCTTTTTCGCAACGGGTTTGCCGCCAGAACACAGGTAAGTGCCGTGTGTGGTTCCCGCGGGCCTGGC
CTCTTTACGGGTTATGGCCCTTGCGTGCCTTGAATTACTTCCACCTGGCTGCAGTACGTGATTCTTGATC
CCGAGCTTCGGGTTGGAAGTGGGTGGGAGAGTTCGAGGCCTTGCGCTTAAGGAGCCCCTTCGCCTCGTGC
TTGAGTTGAGGCCTGGCCTGGGCGCTGGGGCCGCCGCGTGCGAATCTGGTGGCACCTTCGCGCCTGTCTC
GCTGCTTTCGATAAGTCTCTAGCCATTTAAAATTTTTGATGACCTGCTGCGACGCTTTTTTTCTGGCAAG
ATAGTCTTGTAAATGCGGGCCAAGATCTGCACACTGGTATTTCGGTTTTTGGGGCCGCGGGCGGCGACGG
GGCCCGTGCGTCCCAGCGCACATGTTCGGCGAGGCGGGGCCTGCGAGCGCGGCCACCGAGAATCGGACGG
GGGTAGTCTCAAGCTGGCCGGCCTGCTCTGGTGCCTGGCCTCGCGCCGCCGTGTATCGCCCCGCCCTGGG
CGGCAAGGCTGGCCCGGTCGGCACCAGTTGCGTGAGCGGAAAGATGGCCGCTTCCCGGCCCTGCTGCAGG
GAGCTCAAAATGGAGGACGCGGCGCTCGGGAGAGCGGGCGGGTGAGTCACCCACACAAAGGAAAAGGGCC
TTTCCGTCCTCAGCCGTCGCTTCATGTGACTCCACGGAGTACCGGGCGCCGTCCAGGCACCTCGATTAGT
TCTCGAGCTTTTGGAGTACGTCGTCTTTAGGTTGGGGGGAGGGGTTTTATGCGATGGAGTTTCCCCACAC
TGAGTGGGTGGAGACTGAAGTTAGGCCAGCTTGGCACTTGATGTAATTCTCCTTGGAATTTGCCCTTTTT
GAGTTTGGATCTTGGTTCATTCTCAAGCCTCAGACAGTGGTTCAAAGTTTTTTTCTTCCATTTCAGGTGT
CGTGACGTACGGCCACCATGACCGAGTACAAGCCCACGGTGCGCCTCGCCACCCGCGACGACGTCCCCAG
GGCCGTACGCACCCTCGCCGCCGCGTTCGCCGACTACCCCGCCACGCGCCACACCGTCGATCCGGACCGC
CACATCGAGCGGGTCACCGAGCTGCAAGAACTCTTCCTCACGCGCGTCGGGCTCGACATCGGCAAGGTGT
GGGTCGCGGACGACGGCGCCGCCGTGGCGGTCTGGACCACGCCGGAGAGCGTCGAAGCGGGGGCGGTGTT
CGCCGAGATCGGCCCGCGCATGGCCGAGTTGAGCGGTTCCCGGCTGGCCGCGCAGCAACAGATGGAAGGC
CTCCTGGCGCCGCACCGGCCCAAGGAGCCCGCGTGGTTCCTGGCCACCGTCGGAGTCTCGCCCGACCACC
AGGGCAAGGGTCTGGGCAGCGCCGTCGTGCTCCCCGGAGTGGAGGCGGCCGAGCGCGCCGGGGTGCCCGC
CTTCCTGGAGACCTCCGCGCCCCGCAACCTCCCCTTCTACGAGCGGCTCGGCTTCACCGTCACCGCCGAC
GTCGAGGTGCCCGAAGGACCGCGCACCTGGTGCATGACCCGCAAGCCCGGTGCCTGAACGCGTTAAGTCG
ACAATCAACCTCTGGATTACAAAATTTGTGAAAGATTGACTGGTATTCTTAACTATGTTGCTCCTTTTAC
GCTATGTGGATACGCTGCTTTAATGCCTTTGTATCATGCTATTGCTTCCCGTATGGCTTTCATTTTCTCC
TCCTTGTATAAATCCTGGTTGCTGTCTCTTTATGAGGAGTTGTGGCCCGTTGTCAGGCAACGTGGCGTGG
TGTGCACTGTGTTTGCTGACGCAACCCCCACTGGTTGGGGCATTGCCACCACCTGTCAGCTCCTTTCCGG
GACTTTCGCTTTCCCCCTCCCTATTGCCACGGCGGAACTCATCGCCGCCTGCCTTGCCCGCTGCTGGACA
GGGGCTCGGCTGTTGGGCACTGACAATTCCGTGGTGTTGTCGGGGAAATCATCGTCCTTTCCTTGGCTGC
TCGCCTGTGTTGCCACCTGGATTCTGCGCGGGACGTCCTTCTGCTACGTCCCTTCGGCCCTCAATCCAGC
GGACCTTCCTTCCCGCGGCCTGCTGCCGGCTCTGCGGCCTCTTCCGCGTCTTCGCCTTCGCCCTCAGACG
AGTCGGATCTCCCTTTGGGCCGCCTCCCCGCGTCGACTTTAAGACCAATGACTTACAAGGCAGCTGTAGA
TCTTAGCCACTTTTTAAAAGAAAAGGGGGGACTGGAAGGGCTAATTCACTCCCAACGAAGACAAGATCTG
CTTTTTGCTTGTACTGGGTCTCTCTGGTTAGACCAGATCTGAGCCTGGGAGCTCTCTGGCTAACTAGGGA
ACCCACTGCTTAAGCCTCAATAAAGCTTGCCTTGAGTGCTTCAAGTAGTGTGTGCCCGTCTGTTGTGTGA
CTCTGGTAACTAGAGATCCCTCAGACCCTTTTAGTCAGTGTGGAAAATCTCTAGCAGTACGTATAGTAGT
TCATGTCATCTTATTATTCAGTATTTATAACTTGCAAAGAAATGAATATCAGAGAGTGAGAGGAACTTGT
TTATTGCAGCTTATAATGGTTACAAATAAAGCAATAGCATCACAAATTTCACAAATAAAGCATTTTTTTC
ACTGCATTCTAGTTGTGGTTTGTCCAAACTCATCAATGTATCTTATCATGTCTGGCTCTAGCTATCCCGC
CCCTAACTCCGCCCATCCCGCCCCTAACTCCGCCCAGTTCCGCCCATTCTCCGCCCCATGGCTGACTAAT
TTTTTTTATTTATGCAGAGGCCGAGGCCGCCTCGGCCTCTGAGCTATTCCAGAAGTAGTGAGGAGGCTTT
TTTGGAGGCCTAGGGACGTACCCAATTCGCCCTATAGTGAGTCGTATTACGCGCGCTCACTGGCCGTCGT
TTTACAACGTCGTGACTGGGAAAACCCTGGCGTTACCCAACTTAATCGCCTTGCAGCACATCCCCCTTTC
GCCAGCTGGCGTAATAGCGAAGAGGCCCGCACCGATCGCCCTTCCCAACAGTTGCGCAGCCTGAATGGCG
AATGGG
[124 nt withheld, positions 3367-3490]
C
[91 nt withheld, positions 3492-3582]
A
[49 nt withheld, positions 3584-3632]
CCTTTGACGTTGGAGTCCACGTTCTTT
[37 nt withheld, positions 3660-3696]
ACCCTATCTCGGTCTATTCTTTTGATTTATAAGGGATTTTGCCGATTTCGGCCTATTGGTTAAAAAATGA
GCTGATTTAACAAAAATTTAACGCGAATTTTAACAAAATATTAACGCTTACAATTTAGGTGGCACTTTTC
GGGGAAATGTGCGCGGAACCCCTATTTGTTTATTTTTCTAAATACATTCAAATATGTATCCGCTCATGAG
ACAATAACCCTGATAAATGCTTCAATAATATTGAAAAAGGAAGAGTATGAGTATTCAACATTTCCGTGTC
GCCCTTATTCCCTTTTTTGCGGCATTTTGCCTTCCTGTTTTTGCTCACCCAGAAACGCTGGTGAAAGTAA
AAGATGCTGAAGATCAGTTGGGTGCACGAGTGGGTTACATCGAACTGGATCTCAACAGCGGTAAGATCCT
TGAGAGTTTTCGCCCCGAAGAACGTTTTCCAATGATGAGCACTTTTAAAGTTCTGCTATGTGGCGCGGTA
TTATCCCGTATTGACGCCGGGCAAGAGCAACTCGGTCGCCGCATACACTATTCTCAGAATGACTTGGTTG
AGTACTCACCAGTCACAGAAAAGCATCTTACGGATGGCATGACAGTAAGAGAATTATGCAGTGCTGCCAT
AACCATGAGTGATAACACTGCGGCCAACTTACTTCTGACAACGATCGGAGGACCGAAGGAGCTAACCGCT
TTTTTGCACAACATGGGGGATCATGTAACTCGCCTTGATCGTTGGGAACCGGAGCTGAATGAAGCCATAC
CAAACGACGAGCGTGACACCACGATGCCTGTAGCAATGGCAACAACGTTGCGCAAACTATTAACTGGCGA
ACTACTTACTCTAGCTTCCCGGCAACAATTAATAGACTGGATGGAGGCGGATAAAGTTGCAGGACCACTT
CTGCGCTCGGCCCTTCCGGCTGGCTGGTTTATTGCTGATAAATCTGGAGCCGGTGAGCGTGGGTCTCGCG
GTATCATTGCAGCACTGGGGCCAGATGGTAAGCCCTCCCGTATCGTAGTTATCTACACGACGGGGAGTCA
GGCAACTATGGATGAACGAAATAGACAGATCGCTGAGATAGGTGCCTCACTGATTAAGCATTGGTAACTG
TCAGACCAAGTTTACTCATATATACTTTAGATTGATTTAAAACTTCATTTTTAATTTAAAAGGATCTAGG
TGAAGATCCTTTTTGATAATCTCATGACCAAAATCCCTTAACGTGAGTTTTCGTTCCACTGAGCGTCAGA
CCCCGTAGAAAAGATCAAAGGATCTTCTTGAGATCCTTTTTTTCTGCGCGTAATCTGCTGCTTGCAAACA
AAAAAACCACCGCTACCAGCGGTGGTTTGTTTGCCGGATCAAGAGCTACCAACTCTTTTTCCGAAGGTAA
CTGGCTTCAGCAGAGCGCAGATACCAAATACTGTTCTTCTAGTGTAGCCGTAGTTAGGCCACCACTTCAA
GAACTCTGTAGCACCGCCTACATACCTCGCTCTGCTAATCCTGTTACCAGTGGCTGCTGCCAGTGGCGAT
AAGTCGTGTCTTACCGGGTTGGACTCAAGACGATAGTTACCGGATAAGGCGCAGCGGTCGGGCTGAACGG
GGGGTTCGTGCACACAGCCCAGCTTGGAGCGAACGACCTACACCGAACTGAGATACCTACAGCGTGAGCT
ATGAGAAAGCGCCACGCTTCCCGAAGGGAGAAAGGCGGACAGGTATCCGGTAAGCGGCAGGGTCGGAACA
GGAGAGCGCACGAGGGAGCTTCCAGGGGGAAACGCCTGGTATCTTTATAGTCCTGTCGGGTTTCGCCACC
TCTGACTTGAGCGTCGATTTTTGTGATGCTCGTCAGGGGGGCGGAGCCTATGGAAAAACGCCAGCAACGC
GGCCTTTTTACGGTTCCTGGCCTTTTGCTGGCCTTTTGCTCACATGTTCTTTCCTGCGTTATCCCCTGAT
TCTGTGGATAACCGTATTACCGCCTTTGAGTGAGCTGATACCGCTCGCCGCAGCCGAACGACCGAGCGCA
GCGAGTCAGTGAGCGAGGAAGCGGAAGAGCGCCCAATACGCAAACCGCCTCTCCCCGCGCGTTGGCCGAT
TCATTAATGCAGCTGGCACGACAGGTTTCCCGACTGGAAAGCGGGCAGTGAGCGCAACGCAATTAATGTG
AGTTAGCTCACTCATTAGGCACCCCAGGCTTTACACTTTATGCTTCCGGCTCGTATGTTGTGTGGAATTG
TGAGCGGATAACAATTTCACACAGGAAACAGCTATGACCATGATTACGCCAAGCGCGCAATTAACCCTCA
CTAAAGGGAACAAAAGCTGGAGCTGCAAGCTTAATGTAGTCTTATGCAATACTCTTGTAGTCTTGCAACA
TGGTAACGATGAGTTAGCAACATGCCTTACAAGGAGAGAAAAAGCACCGTGCATGCCGATTGGTGGAAGT
AAGGTGGTACGATCGTGCCTTATTAGGAAGGCAACAGACGGGTCTGACATGGATTGGACGAACCACTGAA
TTGCCGCATTGCAGAGATATTGTATTTAAGTGCCTAGCTCGATACATAAACGGGTCTCTCTGGTTAGACC
AGATCTGAGCCTGGGAGCTCTCTGGCTAACTAGGGAACCCACTGCTTAAGCCTCAATAAAGCTTGCCTTG
AGTGCTTCAAGTAGTGTGTGCCCGTCTGTTGTGTGACTCTGGTAACTAGAGATCCCTCAGACCCTTTTAG
TCAGTGTGGAAAATCTCTAGCAGTGGCGCCCGAACAGGGACTTGAAAGCGAAAGGGAAACCAGAGGAGCT
CTCTCGACGCAGGACTCGGCTTGCTGAAGCGCGCACGGCAAGAGGCGAGGGGCGGCGACTGGTGAGTACG
CCAAAAATTTTGACTAGCGGAGGCTAGAAGGAGAGAGATGGGTGCGAGAGCGTCAGTATTAAGCGGGGGA
GAATTAGATCGCGATGGGAAAAAATTCGGTTAAGGCCAGGGGGAAAGAAAAAATATAAATTAAAACATAT
AGTATGGGCAAGCAGGGAGCTAGAACGATTCGCAGTTAATCCTGGCCTGTTAGAAACATCAGAAGGCTGT
AGACAAATACTGGGACAGCTACAACCATCCCTTCAGACAGGATCAGAAGAACTTAGATCATTATATAATA
CAGTAGCAACCCTCTATTGTGTGCATCAAAGGATAGAGATAAAAGACACCAAGGAAGCTTTAGACAAGAT
AGAGGAAGAGCAAAACAAAAGTAAGACCACCGCACAGCAAGCGGCCGCTGATCTTCAGACCTGGAGGAGG
AGATATGAGGGACAATTGGAGAAGTGAATTATATAAATATAAAGTAGTAAAAATTGAACCATTAGGAGTA
GCACCCACCAAGGCAAAGAGAAGAGTGGTGCAGAGAGAAAAAAGAGCAGTGGGAATAGGAGCTTTGTTCC
TTGGGTTCTTGGGAGCAGCAGGAAGCACTATGGGCGCAGCGTCAATGACGCTGACGGTACAGGCCAGACA
ATTATTGTCTGGTATAGTGCAGCAGCAGAACAATTTGCTGAGGGCTATTGAGGCGCAACAGCATCTGTTG
CAACTCACAGTCTGGGGCATCAAGCAGCTCCAGGCAAGAATCCTGGCTGTGGAAAGATACCTAAAGGATC
AACAGCTCCTGGGGATTTGGGGTTGCTCTGGAAAACTCATTTGCACCACTGCTGTGCCTTGGAATGCTAG
TTGGAGTAATAAATCTCTGGAACAGATTTGGAATCACACGACCTGGATGGAGTGGGACAGAGAAATTAAC
AATTACACAAGCTTAATACACTCCTTAATTGAAGAATCGCAAAACCAGCAAGAAAAGAATGAACAAGAAT
TATTGGAATTAGATAAATGGGCAAGTTTGTGGAATTGGTTTAACATAACAAATTGGCTGTGGTATATAAA
ATTATTCATAATGATAGTAGGAGGCTTGGTAGGTTTAAGAATAGTTTTTGCTGTACTTTCTATAGTGAAT
AGAGTTAGGCAGGGATATTCACCATTATCGTTTCAGACCCACCTCCCAACCCCGAGGGGACCCAGAGAGG
GCCTATTTCCCATGATTCCTTCATATTTGCATATACGATACAAGGCTGTTAGAGAGATAATTAGAATTAA
TTTGACTGTAAACACAAAGATATTAGTACAAAATACGTGACGTAGAAAGTAATAATTTCTTGGGTAGTTT
GCAGTTTTAAAATTATGTTTTAAAATGGACTATCATATGCTTACCGTAACTTGAAAGTATTTCGATTTCT
TGGCTTTATATATCTTGTGGAAAGGACGAAACACCGCAGCCACCTTCATTCCCCAAGTTTTAGAGCTAGA
AATAGCAAGTTAAAATAAGGCTAGTCCGTTATCAACTTGAAAAAGTGGCACCGAGTCGGTGCTTTTTTAA
GCTTGGCGTAACTAGATCTTGAGACAAATGGCAGTATTCATCCACAATTTTAAAAGAAAAGGGGGGATTG
GGGGGTACAGTGCAGGGGAAAGAATAGTAGACATAATAGCAACAGACATACAAACTAAAGAATTACAAAA
ACAAATTACAAAAATTCAAAATTTTCGGGTTTATTACAGGGACAGCAGAGATCCACTTTGGCGCCGGCTC
GAGGGGG
