>Addgene plasmid #77865 | CCL2 gRNA (BRDN0001147233) | depositor partial sequence | sequence record 145325 | Target Sequence
CAGCCACCTTCATTCCCCAA
