>Addgene plasmid #77865 | CCL2 gRNA (BRDN0001147233) | addgene partial sequence | sequence record 149787 | hU6-F 5'-GAGGGCCTATTTCCCATGATT-3'
TTAGAATTAATTTGACTGTAAACACAAAGATATTAGTACAAAATACGTGACGTAGAAAGTAATAATTTCT
TGGGTAGTTTGCAGTTTTAAAATTATGTTTTAAAATGGACTATCATATGCTTACCGTAACTTGAAAGTAT
TTCGATTTCTTGGCTTTATATATCTTGTGGAAAGGACGAAACACCGCAGCCACCTTCATTCCCCAAGTTT
TAGAGCTAGAAATAGCAAGTTAAAATAAGGCTAGTCCGTTATCAACTTGAAAAAGTGGCACCGAGTCGGT
GCTTTTTTAAGCTTGGCGTAACTAGATCTTGAGACAAATGGCAGTATTCATCCACAATTTTAAAAGAAAA
GGGGGGATTGGGGGGTACAGTGCAGGGGAAAGAATAGTAGACATAATAGCAACAGACATACAAACTAAAG
AATTACAAAAACAAATTACAAAAATTCAAAATTTTCGGGTTTATTACAGGGACAGCAGAGATCCACTTTG
GCGCCGGCTCGAGGGGGCCCGGGTGCAAAGATGGATAAAGTTTTAAACAGAGAGGAATCTTTGCAGCTAA
TGGACCTTCTAGGTCTTGAAAGGAGTGGGAATTGGCTCCGGTGCCCGTCAGTGGGCAGAGCGCACATCGC
CCACAGTCCCCGAGAAGTTGGGGGGAGGG
